>Addgene plasmid #219356 | SFFV-ZNF730-Brd 449 | addgene full sequence | sequence record 449091 | Addgene NGS Result
ATTTATGCAGAGGCCGAGGCCGCCTCGGCCTCTGAGCTATTCCAGAAGTAGTGAGGAGGCTTTTTTGGAG
GCCTAGGGACGTACCCAATTCGCCCTATAGTGAGTCGTATTACGCGCGCTCACTGGCCGTCGTTTTACAA
CGTCGTGACTGGGAAAACCCTGGCGTTACCCAACTTAATCGCCTTGCAGCACATCCCCCTTTCGCCAGCT
GGCGTAATAGCGAAGAGGCCCGCACCGATCGCCCTTCCCAACAGTTGCGCAGCCTGAATGGCGAATGGG
[124 nt withheld, positions 280-403]
C
[91 nt withheld, positions 405-495]
A
[49 nt withheld, positions 497-545]
CCTTTGACGTTGGAGTCCACGTTCTTT
[37 nt withheld, positions 573-609]
ACCCTATCTCGGTCTATTCTTTTGATTTATAAGGGATTTTGCCGATTTCGGCCTATTGGTTAAAAAATGA
GCTGATTTAACAAAAATTTAACGCGAATTTTAACAAAATATTAACGCTTACAATTTAGGTGGCACTTTTC
GGGGAAATGTGCGCGGAACCCCTATTTGTTTATTTTTCTAAATACATTCAAATATGTATCCGCTCATGAG
ACAATAACCCTGATAAATGCTTCAATAATATTGAAAAAGGAAGAGTATGAGTATTCAACATTTCCGTGTC
GCCCTTATTCCCTTTTTTGCGGCATTTTGCCTTCCTGTTTTTGCTCACCCAGAAACGCTGGTGAAAGTAA
AAGATGCTGAAGATCAGTTGGGTGCACGAGTGGGTTACATCGAACTGGATCTCAACAGCGGTAAGATCCT
TGAGAGTTTTCGCCCCGAAGAACGTTTTCCAATGATGAGCACTTTTAAAGTTCTGCTATGTGGCGCGGTA
TTATCCCGTATTGACGCCGGGCAAGAGCAACTCGGTCGCCGCATACACTATTCTCAGAATGACTTGGTTG
AGTACTCACCAGTCACAGAAAAGCATCTTACGGATGGCATGACAGTAAGAGAATTATGCAGTGCTGCCAT
AACCATGAGTGATAACACTGCGGCCAACTTACTTCTGACAACGATCGGAGGACCGAAGGAGCTAACCGCT
TTTTTGCACAACATGGGGGATCATGTAACTCGCCTTGATCGTTGGGAACCGGAGCTGAATGAAGCCATAC
CAAACGACGAGCGTGACACCACGATGCCTGTAGCAATGGCAACAACGTTGCGCAAACTATTAACTGGCGA
ACTACTTACTCTAGCTTCCCGGCAACAATTAATAGACTGGATGGAGGCGGATAAAGTTGCAGGACCACTT
CTGCGCTCGGCCCTTCCGGCTGGCTGGTTTATTGCTGATAAATCTGGAGCCGGTGAGCGTGGGTCTCGCG
GTATCATTGCAGCACTGGGGCCAGATGGTAAGCCCTCCCGTATCGTAGTTATCTACACGACGGGGAGTCA
GGCAACTATGGATGAACGAAATAGACAGATCGCTGAGATAGGTGCCTCACTGATTAAGCATTGGTAACTG
TCAGACCAAGTTTACTCATATATACTTTAGATTGATTTAAAACTTCATTTTTAATTTAAAAGGATCTAGG
TGAAGATCCTTTTTGATAATCTCATGACCAAAATCCCTTAACGTGAGTTTTCGTTCCACTGAGCGTCAGA
CCCCGTAGAAAAGATCAAAGGATCTTCTTGAGATCCTTTTTTTCTGCGCGTAATCTGCTGCTTGCAAACA
AAAAAACCACCGCTACCAGCGGTGGTTTGTTTGCCGGATCAAGAGCTACCAACTCTTTTTCCGAAGGTAA
CTGGCTTCAGCAGAGCGCAGATACCAAATACTGTTCTTCTAGTGTAGCCGTAGTTAGGCCACCACTTCAA
GAACTCTGTAGCACCGCCTACATACCTCGCTCTGCTAATCCTGTTACCAGTGGCTGCTGCCAGTGGCGAT
AAGTCGTGTCTTACCGGGTTGGACTCAAGACGATAGTTACCGGATAAGGCGCAGCGGTCGGGCTGAACGG
GGGGTTCGTGCACACAGCCCAGCTTGGAGCGAACGACCTACACCGAACTGAGATACCTACAGCGTGAGCT
ATGAGAAAGCGCCACGCTTCCCGAAGGGAGAAAGGCGGACAGGTATCCGGTAAGCGGCAGGGTCGGAACA
GGAGAGCGCACGAGGGAGCTTCCAGGGGGAAACGCCTGGTATCTTTATAGTCCTGTCGGGTTTCGCCACC
TCTGACTTGAGCGTCGATTTTTGTGATGCTCGTCAGGGGGGCGGAGCCTATGGAAAAACGCCAGCAACGC
GGCCTTTTTACGGTTCCTGGCCTTTTGCTGGCCTTTTGCTCACATGTTCTTTCCTGCGTTATCCCCTGAT
TCTGTGGATAACCGTATTACCGCCTTTGAGTGAGCTGATACCGCTCGCCGCAGCCGAACGACCGAGCGCA
GCGAGTCAGTGAGCGAGGAAGCGGAAGAGCGCCCAATACGCAAACCGCCTCTCCCCGCGCGTTGGCCGAT
TCATTAATGCAGCTGGCACGACAGGTTTCCCGACTGGAAAGCGGGCAGTGAGCGCAACGCAATTAATGTG
AGTTAGCTCACTCATTAGGCACCCCAGGCTTTACACTTTATGCTTCCGGCTCGTATGTTGTGTGGAATTG
TGAGCGGATAACAATTTCACACAGGAAACAGCTATGACCATGATTACGCCAAGCGCGCAATTAACCCTCA
CTAAAGGGAACAAAAGCTGGAGCTGCAAGCTTAATGTAGTCTTATGCAATACTCTTGTAGTCTTGCAACA
TGGTAACGATGAGTTAGCAACATGCCTTACAAGGAGAGAAAAAGCACCGTGCATGCCGATTGGTGGAAGT
AAGGTGGTACGATCGTGCCTTATTAGGAAGGCAACAGACGGGTCTGACATGGATTGGACGAACCACTGAA
TTGCCGCATTGCAGAGATATTGTATTTAAGTGCCTAGCTCGATACATAAACGGGTCTCTCTGGTTAGACC
AGATCTGAGCCTGGGAGCTCTCTGGCTAACTAGGGAACCCACTGCTTAAGCCTCAATAAAGCTTGCCTTG
AGTGCTTCAAGTAGTGTGTGCCCGTCTGTTGTGTGACTCTGGTAACTAGAGATCCCTCAGACCCTTTTAG
TCAGTGTGGAAAATCTCTAGCAGTGGCGCCCGAACAGGGACTTGAAAGCGAAAGGGAAACCAGAGGAGCT
CTCTCGACGCAGGACTCGGCTTGCTGAAGCGCGCACGGCAAGAGGCGAGGGGCGGCGACTGGTGAGTACG
CCAAAAATTTTGACTAGCGGAGGCTAGAAGGAGAGAGATGGGTGCGAGAGCGTCAGTATTAAGCGGGGGA
GAATTAGATCGCGATGGGAAAAAATTCGGTTAAGGCCAGGGGGAAAGAAAAAATATAAATTAAAACATAT
AGTATGGGCAAGCAGGGAGCTAGAACGATTCGCAGTTAATCCTGGCCTGTTAGAAACATCAGAAGGCTGT
AGACAAATACTGGGACAGCTACAACCATCCCTTCAGACAGGATCAGAAGAACTTAGATCATTATATAATA
CAGTAGCAACCCTCTATTGTGTGCATCAAAGGATAGAGATAAAAGACACCAAGGAAGCTTTAGACAAGAT
AGAGGAAGAGCAAAACAAAAGTAAGACCACCGCACAGCAAGCGGCCGCTGATCTTCAGACCTGGAGGAGG
AGATATGAGGGACAATTGGAGAAGTGAATTATATAAATATAAAGTAGTAAAAATTGAACCATTAGGAGTA
GCACCCACCAAGGCAAAGAGAAGAGTGGTGCAGAGAGAAAAAAGAGCAGTGGGAATAGGAGCTTTGTTCC
TTGGGTTCTTGGGAGCAGCAGGAAGCACTATGGGCGCAGCGTCAATGACGCTGACGGTACAGGCCAGACA
ATTATTGTCTGGTATAGTGCAGCAGCAGAACAATTTGCTGAGGGCTATTGAGGCGCAACAGCATCTGTTG
CAACTCACAGTCTGGGGCATCAAGCAGCTCCAGGCAAGAATCCTGGCTGTGGAAAGATACCTAAAGGATC
AACAGCTCCTGGGGATTTGGGGTTGCTCTGGAAAACTCATTTGCACCACTGCTGTGCCTTGGAATGCTAG
TTGGAGTAATAAATCTCTGGAACAGATTTGGAATCACACGACCTGGATGGAGTGGGACAGAGAAATTAAC
AATTACACAAGCTTAATACACTCCTTAATTGAAGAATCGCAAAACCAGCAAGAAAAGAATGAACAAGAAT
TATTGGAATTAGATAAATGGGCAAGTTTGTGGAATTGGTTTAACATAACAAATTGGCTGTGGTATATAAA
ATTATTCATAATGATAGTAGGAGGCTTGGTAGGTTTAAGAATAGTTTTTGCTGTACTTTCTATAGTGAAT
AGAGTTAGGCAGGGATATTCACCATTATCGTTTCAGACCCACCTCCCAACCCCGAGGGGACCCGACAGGC
CCGAAGGAATAGAAGAAGAAGGTGGAGAGAGAGACAGAGACAGATCCATTCGATTAGTGAACGGATCTCG
ACGGTATCGGTTAACTTTTAAAAGAAAAGGGGGGATTGGGGGGTACAGTGCAGGGGAAAGAATAGTAGAC
ATAATAGCAACAGACATACAAACTAAAGAATTACAAAAACAAATTACAAAAATTCAAAATTTTATCGATC
ACGAGACTAGCCTCGAGCTGGCTGCAGTAACGCCATTTTGCAAGGCATGGAAAAATACCAAACCAAGAAT
AGAGAAGTTCAGATCAAGGGCGGGTACATGAAAATAGCTAACGTTGGGCCAAACAGGATATCTGCGGTGA
GCAGTTTCGGCCCCGGCCCGGGGCCAAGAACAGATGGTCACCGCAGTTTCGGCCCCGGCCCGAGGCCAAG
AACAGATGGTCCCCAGATATGGCCCAACCCTCAGCAGTTTCTTAAGACCCATCAGATGTTTCCAGGCTCC
CCCAAGGACCTGAAATGACCCTGCGCCTTATTTGAATTAACCAATCAGCCTGCTTCTCGCTTCTGTTCGC
GCGCTTCTGCTTCCCGAGCTCTATAAAAGAGCTCACAACCCCTCACTCGGCGCGCCAGTCCTCCGACAGA
CTGAGTCGGCCGGTCGAATCAAGCTTATCGATACCGTCGACGGATCCGCTAGCCCGCGGTTCGAAATGGG
AGCGTTGACATTTAGAGATGTGGCCATAGAATTCTCTCTGGAGGAGTGGCAATGTCTGGACACCGAACAA
CAGAATTTATATAGAAATGTAATGTTAGATAACTACAGAAACCTGGTCTTCCTGGGTATTGCTGTCTCAA
AGCCAGACCTGATCACCTGTCTGGAGCAAGAAAAAGAGCCTTGGAATTTGAAGACACATGATATGGTAGC
CAAACCCCCAGTTATATGTTCTCATATTGCCCAAGACCTTTGGCCAGAGCAAGGCATAAAAGATTATTTC
CAAGAAGTCATACTGAGACAATATAAAAAATGTAGACATGAGAATTTACTGTTAAGAAAAGGCTGTAAAA
ATGTGGATGAGTTTAAGATGCACAAAAAAGGTTATAATAGACATAACCAGTGTTTGACAACTTCCCATAG
CAAAATATTTCAGTGTGACAAATATGTGAAAGTCTTTCATAAATTTTCAAATTCAAACAGACATAAGATA
AGACATACTTCGAAGAAACCTTTCAAATGTAAAGAATGTGGAAAATTATTTTGCATTCTTTCACACTTAG
CTCAACATAAAAAAATTCATACTGGAGAGAAATCCTACAAATGTGAAGAATATGGCAAAGCCTTTAATGA
GTCCTCAAACTGTACTACACATAAAAGAATTACTGAGAAAAAACCTTACAAATGTAAAGAATGTGGCAAA
GCCTTTAACTGGTTTTCACATTTTACTACACATAAGAGAATTCATACTGGAGAAAAACCCTACCAATGTG
AGAAATGTGGCAAATTTTTTAACCAATCCACAAACCTTACTACACATAAAAGAATTCATACTGGAGAGAA
ACCCTATAAATGTGAAGAATGTGGCAAAGCCTTTAACCAGTCCTCAAACCTTACTGAACATAAGAAAATT
CATACTAAAGAGCAACCATACAAATGCGAAAAATGTGGCAAAGCTTTTAAGTGGTCCTCAACCCTTACAA
AACATAAAAGAATTCATAATGGAGAAAAACCCTACAAATGTGAAGAATGTGGCAAAGCTTTTAACCGATC
CTCAACCCTTAATAGACATAAGATAACTCATACTGGAGGGAAACCCTACAAATATAAAGAATGTGGTAAA
GCTTTTAACCAATCCTCAACTCTTACTATACATAAGATAATTCATACTGTAGAGAAATTTTACAAATGTG
AAGAATGTGGCAAAGCCTTTAGCCGTATCTCACACCTTACTACACATAAGAGAATTCATACTGGAGAGAA
ACCCTACAAATGTGAAGAATGTGGCAGAGCTTTCAACCAGTCCTCAACCCTTACTACACATAAAAGAATT
CATACTGGAGAGAAACCCTATGAATGTGAAGAATGTGGCAAAGCTTTTAACCGGTCCTCAACCCTCACTA
CACATAAGATAATTCATTCTGGGGAAAAAATCTACAAATGTAAAGAATGTGGTAAAGCCTTTAGGCGGTT
CTCACACCTTACTAGGCATAAGACAATTCATACATAGACCGGTCGGATCCCCCGGGCTGCAGGAATTCGA
GCATCTTACCGCCATTTATTCCCATATTTGTTCTGTTTTTCTTGATTTGGGTATACATTTAAATGTTAAT
AAAACAAAATGGTGGGGCAATCATTTACATTTTTAGGGATATGTAATTACTAGTTCAGGTGTATTGCCAC
AAGACAAACATGTTAAGAAACTTTCCCGTTATTTACGCTCTGTTCCTGTTAATCAACCTCTGGATTACAA
AATTTGTGAAAGATTGACTGATATTCTTAACTATGTTGCTCCTTTTACGCTGTGTGGATATGCTGCTTTA
ATGCCTCTGTATCATGCTATTGCTTCCCGTACGGCTTTCGTTTTCTCCTCCTTGTATAAATCCTGGTTGC
TGTCTCTTTATGAGGAGTTGTGGCCCGTTGTCCGTCAACGTGGCGTGGTGTGCTCTGTGTTTGCTGACGC
AACCCCCACTGGCTGGGGCATTGCCACCACCTGTCAACTCCTTTCTGGGACTTTCGCTTTCCCCCTCCCG
ATCGCCACGGCAGAACTCATCGCCGCCTGCCTTGCCCGCTGCTGGACAGGGGCTAGGTTGCTGGGCACTG
ATAATTCCGTGGTGTTGTCGGGGAAGCTGACGTCCTTTGCAATTCGATATCAAGCTGTACCTTCTAGATG
TACATCAGGGGAAGCGCTTCTAGACCAATGACTTACAAGGCAGCTGTAGATCTTAGCCACTTTTTAAAAG
AAAAGGGGGGACTGGAAGGGCTAATTCACTCCCAACGAAGACAAGATCTGCTTTTTGCTTGTACTGGGTC
TCTCTGGTTAGACCAGATCTGAGCCTGGGAGCTCTCTGGCTAACTAGGGAACCCACTGCTTAAGCCTCAA
TAAAGCTTGCCTTGAGTGCTTCAAGTAGTGTGTGCCCGTCTGTTGTGTGACTCTGGTAACTAGAGATCCC
TCAGACCCTTTTAGTCAGTGTGGAAAATCTCTAGCAGTAGTAGTTCATGTCATCTTATTATTCAGTATTT
ATAACTTGCAAAGAAATGAATATCAGAGAGTGAGAGGAACTTGTTTATTGCAGCTTATAATGGTTACAAA
TAAAGCAATAGCATCACAAATTTCACAAATAAAGCATTTTTTTCACTGCATTCTAGTTGTGGTTTGTCCA
AACTCATCAATGTATCTTATCATGTCTGGCTCTAGCTATCCCGCCCCTAACTCCGCCCATCCCGCCCCTA
ACTCCGCCCAGTTCCGCCCATTCTCCGCCCCATGGCTGACTAATTTTTTTT
Features (pLannotate 1.2.2; 30 found; start..end, strand, type, name):
     94..112     -  promoter       T7 promoter: promoter for bacteriophage T7 RNA polymerase
    120..275     +  CDS            lacZα (fragment): LacZα fragment of β-galactosidase; lacZ fragment
    280..708     +  rep_origin     f1 ori (sequence partly withheld): f1 bacteriophage origin of replication; arrow indicates direction of (+) strand synthesis
    761..865     +  promoter       AmpR promoter: bla
    866..1726    +  CDS            AmpR: β-lactamase; bla; confers resistance to ampicillin, carbenicillin, and related antibiotics
   1897..2485    +  rep_origin     ori: high-copy-number ColE1/pMB1/pBR322/pUC origin of replication
   2668..2760    +  CDS            lacI (fragment): lac repressor; lacI; The lac repressor binds to the lac operator to inhibit transcription in E. coli. This inhibition can be relieved by adding lactose or isopropyl-β-D-thiogalactopyranoside (IPTG).
   2773..2794    +  protein_bind   CAP binding site: CAP binding activates transcription in the presence of cAMP. E. coli catabolite activator protein
   2809..2839    +  promoter       lac promoter: promoter for the E. coli lac operon
   2847..2863    +  protein_bind   lac operator: The lac repressor binds to the lac operator to inhibit transcription in E. coli. This inhibition can be relieved by adding lactose or isopropyl-β-D-thiogalactopyranoside (IPTG). lac repressor encoded by lacI
   2908..2926    +  promoter       T3 promoter: promoter for bacteriophage T3 RNA polymerase
   2954..3180    +  promoter       RSV promoter: Rous sarcoma virus enhancer/promoter
   3181..3361    +  LTR            5' LTR (truncated): truncated 5' long terminal repeat (LTR) from HIV-1
   3408..3533    +  misc_feature   HIV-1 Ψ: packaging signal of human immunodeficiency virus type 1
   3517..3880    +  CDS            HIV-1 gag (fragment): gag protein from human immunodeficiency virus 1; gag
   4026..4259    +  misc_feature   RRE: The Rev response element (RRE) of HIV-1 allows for Rev-dependent mRNA export from the nucleus to the cytoplasm.
   4636..4736    +  CDS            Rev (fragment): human immunodeficiency virus 1 (HIV-1) Rev protein; rev; enhances nuclear export of unspliced and incompletely spliced viral mRNAs
   4755..4872    +  misc_feature   cPPT/CTS: central polypurine tract and central termination sequence of HIV-1
   4906..5307    +  promoter       SFFV promoter: spleen focus-forming virus long terminal repeat (LTR) promoter
   5317..5340    +  misc_feature   MCS (fragment): pBluescript multiple cloning site
   5365..5709    +  CDS            ZNF720 (fragment): ZN720_HUMAN - Experimental evidence at protein level: Swiss-Prot protein existence level 1. From Homo sapiens (Human).
   5725..5880    +  CDS            ZNF493 (fragment): ZN493_HUMAN - Experimental evidence at protein level: Swiss-Prot protein existence level 1. May be involved in transcriptional regulation. From Homo sapiens (Human).
   6884..6909    +  misc_feature   MCS (fragment): pBluescript multiple cloning site
   6909..6968    +  CDS            S (fragment): HBSAG_WHV6 - Experimental evidence at transcript level: Swiss-Prot protein existence level 2. The middle envelope protein plays an important role in the budding of the virion. It is involved in the induction of budding in a nucleocapsid independent way. In this process the majority of envelope proteins bud to form subviral lipoprotein particles of 22 nm of diameter that do not contain a nucleocapsid (By similarity). From Woodchuck hepatitis B virus (isolate w64/pWS23) (WHV).
   7100..7503    +  misc_feature   WPRE: woodchuck hepatitis virus posttranscriptional regulatory element
   7561..7620    +  CDS            nef (fragment): NEF_HV1Z2 - Experimental evidence at protein level: Swiss-Prot protein existence level 1. Extracellular Nef protein targets CD4(+) T-lymphocytes for apoptosis by interacting with CXCR4 surface receptors. From Human immunodeficiency virus type 1 group M subtype D (isolate Z2/CDC-Z34) (HIV-1).
   7622..7855    +  LTR            3' LTR (ΔU3): self-inactivating 3' long terminal repeat (LTR) from HIV-1
   7927..8048    +  polyA_signal   SV40 poly(A) signal: SV40 polyadenylation signal
   8067..8088    +  rep_origin     SV40 ori (fragment): SV40 origin of replication
   8088..73      +  rep_origin     SV40 ori (across the origin): SV40 origin of replication
