[The description below was written by a language model from this plasmid's Addgene catalogue record and pLannotate feature annotations shown in this document.]
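Description:
SFFV-ZNF730-Brd 449 is a third-generation-style, self-inactivating HIV-1 lentiviral transfer plasmid built on the SFFV-MCS backbone and carrying the human zinc finger transcription factor ZNF730 together with a construct-specific DNA barcode. It is maintained in E. coli through a high-copy ColE1/pUC-type origin and an ampicillin resistance gene (β-lactamase). The bacterial portion also retains an f1 origin, lac regulatory remnants and T3/T7 promoters. No mammalian selection marker or fluorescent reporter is annotated.

The viral genome is transcribed in packaging cells from a chimeric RSV promoter fused to a truncated 5' LTR, making genomic RNA production Tat-independent. It contains the Ψ packaging signal with a partial gag sequence, the Rev response element for nuclear export of unspliced RNA, and the cPPT/CTS, which aids nuclear import. It ends in a ΔU3 3' LTR followed by an SV40 polyadenylation signal. Within this frame, the spleen focus-forming virus (SFFV) promoter, which is strong in haematopoietic cells, drives the roughly 1.5 kb ZNF730 open reading frame, cloned between flanking multiple-cloning-site remnants. The automated annotation labels parts of this region as ZNF720 and ZNF493 fragments, most likely because of homology among KRAB zinc finger family members rather than because different genes are present. A WPRE follows the insert to enhance transcript stability and expression. According to the depositor, the barcode sits downstream of the WPRE at an XbaI site, so it should be included in the transcript and the integrated provirus; it is not itself annotated in the feature table.

The plasmid belongs to a barcoded transcription factor library for combinatorial screening of factors in immune cell reprogramming, where the barcode identifies which factor each transduced cell received.
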