Addgene plasmid #219356: SFFV-ZNF730-Brd 449
Purpose: Transcription factor ZNF730 with a specific barcode assigned.
Depositing lab: Filipe Pereira. Depositing organization: Center for Neuroscience and Cell Biology, University of Coimbra. Publication: A combinatorial transcription factor screening platform for immune cell reprogramming. Kurochkin I, Altman AR, Caiado I, Pertiga-Cabral D, Halitzki E, Minaeva M, Zimmermannova O, Henriques-Oliveira L, Klein D, Nair M, Oliveira D, Cajal LR, Knittel R, Feick C, Ringner M, Martin M, Cirovic B, Pires CF, Rosa FF, Sitnicka E, Theis FJ, Pereira CF. Cell Syst. 2026 Jan 21;17(1):101457. doi: 10.1016/j.cels.2025.101457. Epub 2026 Jan 14. PubMed 41539305.
Backbone
  Vector backbone: SFFV-MCS
  Backbone size w/o insert (bp): 6638
  Vector type: Lentiviral
Growth in bacteria
  Bacterial resistance: Ampicillin, 100 μg/mL
  Growth temperature: 37°C
  Growth strain: NEB Stable
  Copy number: High Copy
Gene/Insert
  Gene/Insert name: ZNF730
  Species: H. sapiens (human)
  Insert size (bp): 1512
  Entrez Gene: ZNF730
  Promoter: The spleen focus-forming virus (SFFV) promoter
  Cloning method: Restriction Enzyme; 5′ cloning site Bsp119I (not destroyed); 3′ cloning site BstHI (not destroyed)
Terms and licenses: Academic/Nonprofit Terms; Industry Terms: Not Available to Industry
Depositor comments: Barcode sequence cloned into XbaI restriction site. Design of plasmid is as follows: SFFV-[TF sequence]-WPRE-[Barcode sequence].
How to cite: SFFV-ZNF730-Brd 449 was a gift from Filipe Pereira (Addgene plasmid # 219356 ; http://n2t.net/addgene:219356 ; RRID:Addgene_219356)
