>Addgene plasmid #219356 | SFFV-ZNF730-Brd 449 | depositor partial sequence | sequence record 428548 | TF ORF
ATGGGAGCGTTGACATTTAGAGATGTGGCCATAGAATTCTCTCTGGAGGAGTGGCAATGTCTGGACACCG
AACAACAGAATTTATATAGAAATGTAATGTTAGATAACTACAGAAACCTGGTCTTCCTGGGTATTGCTGT
CTCAAAGCCAGACCTGATCACCTGTCTGGAGCAAGAAAAAGAGCCTTGGAATTTGAAGACACATGATATG
GTAGCCAAACCCCCAGTTATATGTTCTCATATTGCCCAAGACCTTTGGCCAGAGCAAGGCATAAAAGATT
ATTTCCAAGAAGTCATACTGAGACAATATAAAAAATGTAGACATGAGAATTTACTGTTAAGAAAAGGCTG
TAAAAATGTGGATGAGTTTAAGATGCACAAAAAAGGTTATAATAGACATAACCAGTGTTTGACAACTTCC
CATAGCAAAATATTTCAGTGTGACAAATATGTGAAAGTCTTTCATAAATTTTCAAATTCAAACAGACATA
AGATAAGACATACTTCGAAGAAACCTTTCAAATGTAAAGAATGTGGAAAATTATTTTGCATTCTTTCACA
CTTAGCTCAACATAAAAAAATTCATACTGGAGAGAAATCCTACAAATGTGAAGAATATGGCAAAGCCTTT
AATGAGTCCTCAAACTGTACTACACATAAAAGAATTACTGAGAAAAAACCTTACAAATGTAAAGAATGTG
GCAAAGCCTTTAACTGGTTTTCACATTTTACTACACATAAGAGAATTCATACTGGAGAAAAACCCTACCA
ATGTGAGAAATGTGGCAAATTTTTTAACCAATCCACAAACCTTACTACACATAAAAGAATTCATACTGGA
GAGAAACCCTATAAATGTGAAGAATGTGGCAAAGCCTTTAACCAGTCCTCAAACCTTACTGAACATAAGA
AAATTCATACTAAAGAGCAACCATACAAATGCGAAAAATGTGGCAAAGCTTTTAAGTGGTCCTCAACCCT
TACAAAACATAAAAGAATTCATAATGGAGAAAAACCCTACAAATGTGAAGAATGTGGCAAAGCTTTTAAC
CGATCCTCAACCCTTAATAGACATAAGATAACTCATACTGGAGGGAAACCCTACAAATATAAAGAATGTG
GTAAAGCTTTTAACCAATCCTCAACTCTTACTATACATAAGATAATTCATACTGTAGAGAAATTTTACAA
ATGTGAAGAATGTGGCAAAGCCTTTAGCCGTATCTCACACCTTACTACACATAAGAGAATTCATACTGGA
GAGAAACCCTACAAATGTGAAGAATGTGGCAGAGCTTTCAACCAGTCCTCAACCCTTACTACACATAAAA
GAATTCATACTGGAGAGAAACCCTATGAATGTGAAGAATGTGGCAAAGCTTTTAACCGGTCCTCAACCCT
CACTACACATAAGATAATTCATTCTGGGGAAAAAATCTACAAATGTAAAGAATGTGGTAAAGCCTTTAGG
CGGTTCTCACACCTTACTAGGCATAAGACAATTCATACATAG
