>Addgene plasmid #219356 | SFFV-ZNF730-Brd 449 | depositor partial sequence | sequence record 428549 | Barcode sequence
TGTACATCAGGGGAAGCGCT
